Addgene plasmid #162244: eMagA-EGFP-Mito
Purpose: Blue-light dependent heterodimerization system
Depositing lab: Pietro De Camilli. Publication: Optimized Vivid-derived Magnets photodimerizers for subcellular optogenetics in mammalian cells. Benedetti L, Marvin JS, Falahati H, Guillen-Samander A, Looger LL, De Camilli P. Elife. 2020 Nov 11;9. pii: 63230. doi: 10.7554/eLife.63230. PubMed 33174843.
Backbone
  Vector backbone: pGFP-OMP25 (Nemoto and De Camilli, 1999)
  Backbone size w/o insert (bp): 4072
  Vector type: Mammalian Expression
Growth in bacteria
  Bacterial resistance: Kanamycin, 50 μg/mL
  Growth temperature: 37°C
  Growth strain: DH5alpha
  Copy number: High Copy
Gene/Insert
  Gene/Insert name: eMagA-EGFP-OMP25
  Species: Synthetic
  Insert size (bp): 1371
  Promoter: CMV
  Cloning method: Restriction Enzyme; 5′ cloning site NheI (unknown if destroyed); 3′ cloning site XhoI (unknown if destroyed)
Terms and licenses: Academic/Nonprofit Terms; Industry Terms: Not Available to Industry
Depositor comments: Please visit https://doi.org/10.1101/2020.08.28.272807 for bioRxiv preprint.
How to cite: eMagA-EGFP-Mito was a gift from Pietro De Camilli (Addgene plasmid # 162244 ; http://n2t.net/addgene:162244 ; RRID:Addgene_162244)
