[The description below was written by a language model from this plasmid's Addgene catalogue record and pLannotate feature annotations shown in this document.]
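Description:
eMagA-EGFP-Mito is a mammalian expression plasmid built on the pGFP-OMP25 backbone. It encodes one half of a blue-light-dependent heterodimerization system derived from the Neurospora crassa photoreceptor Vivid. The 5.4 kb plasmid replicates in E. coli at high copy from a ColE1/pUC-type origin and is selected with kanamycin. The NeoR/KanR (Tn5 aminoglycoside phosphotransferase) cassette sits behind both a bacterial bla promoter and an SV40 early promoter/origin, with an HSV TK polyadenylation signal. The same marker could therefore in principle support G418 selection in mammalian cells. An f1 origin is also present. The short annotated fragments of ble, bGH poly(A), large T antigen and the multiple cloning site look like backbone remnants rather than functional parts.

The payload is a single synthetic fusion open reading frame driven by the CMV immediate-early enhancer and promoter and terminated by the SV40 poly(A) signal. It reads, from N- to C-terminus, eMagA, EGFP and a C-terminal fragment of human OMP25 (SYNJ2BP). The annotation software matches the eMagA segment to nMagHigh1, the "negative Magnet" Vivid variant that pairs with a positive Magnet partner under blue light. This fits eMagA being an optimized derivative of that component, although the record does not list the specific changes. The OMP25 fragment and the "Mito" in the name indicate that the fusion is anchored at mitochondria, with EGFP allowing its localization to be visualized. The construct thus serves as a mitochondrial bait for subcellular optogenetics in mammalian cells. Illumination would recruit a protein fused to the complementary Magnet partner, which must be supplied on a separate construct.
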