Features (pLannotate 1.2.2; 18 found; start..end, strand, type, name):
      2..305     +  enhancer       CMV enhancer: human cytomegalovirus immediate early enhancer
    306..509     +  promoter       CMV promoter: human cytomegalovirus (CMV) immediate early promoter
    544..993     +  CDS            nMagHigh1: "negative Magnet" variant of an N-terminally truncated Vivid (VVD) blue light photoreceptor from Neurospora crassa (Kawano et al., 2015) rapidly heterodimerizes with pMag or pMagFast2 upon blue light irradiation
   1042..1758    +  CDS            EGFP: EGFP is a basic (constitutively fluorescent) green fluorescent protein published in 1996, derived from Aequorea victoria. It is reported to be a rapidly-maturing weak dimer with moderate acid sensitivity.
   1765..1905    +  CDS            SYNJ2BP (fragment): SYJ2B_HUMAN - Also known as OMP25 From Homo sapiens (Human).
   2060..2091    +  misc_feature   MCS (fragment): multiple cloning site
   2108..2192    +  CDS            large T antigen (fragment): large T antigen from SV40 (simian virus 40)
   2215..2336    +  polyA_signal   SV40 poly(A) signal: SV40 polyadenylation signal
   2343..2798    -  rep_origin     f1 ori (sequence partly withheld): f1 bacteriophage origin of replication; arrow indicates direction of (+) strand synthesis
   2825..2929    +  promoter       AmpR promoter: bla
   2931..3126    +  promoter       SV40 promoter (fragment): SV40 enhancer and early promoter
   3121..3231    +  rep_origin     SV40 ori (fragment): SV40 origin of replication
   3280..4074    +  CDS            NeoR/KanR: aminoglycoside phosphotransferase from Tn5; aph(3')-II (or nptII); confers resistance to neomycin, kanamycin, and G418 (Geneticin®)
   4095..4247    +  CDS            ble (fragment): BLE_KLEPN - Experimental evidence at protein level: Swiss-Prot protein existence level 1. Binding protein with a strong affinity to the bleomycin family of antibiotics. Binds to CL990; an antimitotic-antibiotic compound. From Klebsiella pneumoniae.
   4306..4353    +  polyA_signal   HSV TK poly(A) signal: herpes simplex virus thymidine kinase polyadenylation signal (Cole and Stacy, 1985)
   4444..4460    -  polyA_signal   bGH poly(A) signal (fragment): bovine growth hormone polyadenylation signal
   4682..5270    +  rep_origin     ori: high-copy-number ColE1/pMB1/pBR322/pUC origin of replication
   5385..5443    +  enhancer       CMV enhancer (fragment): human cytomegalovirus immediate early enhancer
>Addgene plasmid #162244 | eMagA-EGFP-Mito | addgene full sequence | sequence record 320784 | Addgene NGS Result
GCGTTACATAACTTACGGTAAATGGCCCGCCTGGCTGACCGCCCAACGACCCCCGCCCATTGACGTCAAT
AATGACGTATGTTCCCATAGTAACGCCAATAGGGACTTTCCATTGACGTCAATGGGTGGAGTATTTACGG
TAAACTGCCCACTTGGCAGTACATCAAGTGTATCATATGCCAAGTACGCCCCCTATTGACGTCAATGACG
GTAAATGGCCCGCCTGGCATTATGCCCAGTACATGACCTTATGGGACTTTCCTACTTGGCAGTACATCTA
CGTATTAGTCATCGCTATTACCATGGTGATGCGGTTTTGGCAGTACATCAATGGGCGTGGATAGCGGTTT
GACTCACGGGGATTTCCAAGTCTCCACCCCATTGACGTCAATGGGAGTTTGTTTTGGCACCAAAATCAAC
GGGACTTTCCAAAATGTCGTAACAACTCCGCCCCATTGACGCAAATGGGCGGTAGGCGTGTACGGTGGGA
GGTCTATATAAGCAGAGCTGGTTTAGTGAACCGTCAGATCCGCTAGCATGGGACACACTCTTTACGCCCC
TGGAGGATACGACATTATGGGATATTTGGATCAGATTGCGAACCGCCCAAACCCTCAGGTCGAACTGGGG
CCTGTGGACCTGTCATGTGCCCTGATCCTGTGCGATCTGAAGCAAAAGGACACTCCGATCGTCTACGCCT
CGGAAGCCTTCTTGGAGATGACCGGATACAACAGACATGAGGTGCTCGGCAGGAACTGCAGATTCCTGCA
GTCCCCCGACGGGATGGTGAAACCAAAGTCGACTCGCAAATATGTGGACTCGAACACGATCTACACCATC
AAGAAGGCCATCGACCGGAACGCCGAGGTCCAGGTGGAGGTGGTCAACTTTAAGAAGAACGGCCAGCGGT
TCGTGAACTTTCTGACCATCATTCCGGTCCGGGATGAAACCGGAGAGTACAGATACTCCATCGGATTCCA
GTGCGAAACCGAAGGCGGCTCCGGAGGCAGCGGCGGTTCTGGAGGTTCCGGTGGCGGCTCCATGGTGTCG
AAGGGAGAGGAGCTTTTCACCGGCGTGGTGCCGATTCTTGTGGAACTGGACGGCGACGTGAACGGACATA
AGTTCAGCGTGTCAGGAGAAGGAGAAGGGGACGCGACTTACGGAAAGCTGACCCTGAAGTTCATCTGTAC
CACCGGGAAGCTCCCGGTGCCCTGGCCGACCCTCGTGACTACTCTGACCTACGGAGTGCAGTGCTTCTCC
CGCTACCCGGACCATATGAAGCAGCACGATTTCTTCAAGAGCGCTATGCCCGAGGGTTACGTGCAAGAAC
GGACCATCTTCTTCAAGGACGACGGAAACTACAAGACCAGAGCCGAAGTGAAATTCGAAGGAGACACCCT
CGTCAATCGCATCGAGCTGAAGGGAATCGACTTTAAGGAAGATGGGAATATCCTGGGTCACAAGCTGGAG
TACAACTACAACTCCCACAATGTGTACATCATGGCGGATAAGCAAAAGAACGGCATTAAGGTCAACTTCA
AGATCCGGCATAACATAGAAGATGGCTCCGTGCAACTGGCGGACCACTACCAGCAGAACACCCCCATTGG
GGACGGTCCGGTGCTGCTCCCTGATAACCACTACCTGTCAACCCAAAGCGCACTGTCCAAGGACCCCAAC
GAGAAGAGGGACCACATGGTGCTGCTGGAGTTCGTCACTGCCGCTGGCATCACTCTCGGAATGGACGAGC
TGTACAAGGGGGCTCGAGTGCAGGTGCAGAATGGACCTATAGGACATCGAGGTGAAGGGGACCCAAGTGG
TATTCCCATATTTATGGTGCTGGTGCCAGTGTTTGCCCTCACCATGGTAGCAGCCTGGGCTTTCATGAGA
TACCGGCAACAACTTTGAAAAACTTGCTCTCTTTCAATACTCCCAATGAAGATACATTTCACTCACCCTC
CACCCCTGCTATTCTGCCATGTCTTTCCCTCTCTCTGCATAGCCAGATTTGAAGTGACTGATACCCACCC
CAAACCTTGCTGTTCACAGTCTCCAATTCCTGCAGTCGACGGTACCGCGGGCCCGGGATCCACCGGATCT
AGATAACTGATCATAATCAGCCATACCACATTTGTAGAGGTTTTACTTGCTTTAAAAAACCTCCCACACC
TCCCCCTGAACCTGAAACATAAAATGAATGCAATTGTTGTTGTTAACTTGTTTATTGCAGCTTATAATGG
TTACAAATAAAGCAATAGCATCACAAATTTCACAAATAAAGCATTTTTTTCACTGCATTCTAGTTGTGGT
TTGTCCAAACTCATCAATGTATCTTAACGCGTAAATTGTAAGCGTTAATATTTTGTTAAAATTCGCGTTA
AATTTTTGTTAAATCAGCTCATTTTTTAACCAATAGGCCGAAATCGGCAAAATCCCTTATAAATCAAAAG
AATAGACCGAGATAGGGT
[37 nt withheld, positions 2469-2505]
AAAGAACGTGGACTCCAACGTCAAAGG
[49 nt withheld, positions 2533-2581]
T
[61 nt withheld, positions 2583-2643]
ACGATTTAGAGCTTGACGGGGAAAGCCGGCG
[58 nt withheld, positions 2675-2732]
T
[65 nt withheld, positions 2734-2798]
CAGGTGGCACTTTTCGGGGAAATGTGCGCGGAACCCCTATTTGTTTATTTTTCTAAATACATTCAAATAT
GTATCCGCTCATGAGACAATAACCCTGATAAATGCTTCAATAATATTGAAAAAGGAAGAGTCCTGAGGCG
GAAAGAACCAGCTGTGGAATGTGTGTCAGTTAGGGTGTGGAAAGTCCCCAGGCTCCCCAGCAGGCAGAAG
TATGCAAAGCATGCATCTCAATTAGTCAGCAACCAGGTGTGGAAAGTCCCCAGGCTCCCCAGCAGGCAGA
AGTATGCAAAGCATGCATCTCAATTAGTCAGCAACCATAGTCCCGCCCATTCTCCGCCCCATGGCTGACT
AATTTTTTTTATTTATGCAGAGGCCGAGGCCGCCTCGGCCTCTGAGCTATTCCAGAAGTAGTGAGGAGGC
TTTTTTGGAGGCCTAGGCTTTTGCAAAGATCGATCAAGAGACAGGATGAGGATCGTTTCGCATGATTGAA
CAAGATGGATTGCACGCAGGTTCTCCGGCCGCTTGGGTGGAGAGGCTATTCGGCTATGACTGGGCACAAC
AGACAATCGGCTGCTCTGATGCCGCCGTGTTCCGGCTGTCAGCGCAGGGGCGCCCGGTTCTTTTTGTCAA
GACCGACCTGTCCGGTGCCCTGAATGAACTGCAAGACGAGGCAGCGCGGCTATCGTGGCTGGCCACGACG
GGCGTTCCTTGCGCAGCTGTGCTCGACGTTGTCACTGAAGCGGGAAGGGACTGGCTGCTATTGGGCGAAG
TGCCGGGGCAGGATCTCCTGTCATCTCACCTTGCTCCTGCCGAGAAAGTATCCATCATGGCTGATGCAAT
GCGGCGGCTGCATACGCTTGATCCGGCTACCTGCCCATTCGACCACCAAGCGAAACATCGCATCGAGCGA
GCACGTACTCGGATGGAAGCCGGTCTTGTCGATCAGGATGATCTGGACGAAGAGCATCAGGGGCTCGCGC
CAGCCGAACTGTTCGCCAGGCTCAAGGCGAGCATGCCCGACGGCGAGGATCTCGTCGTGACCCATGGCGA
TGCCTGCTTGCCGAATATCATGGTGGAAAATGGCCGCTTTTCTGGATTCATCGACTGTGGCCGGCTGGGT
GTGGCGGACCGCTATCAGGACATAGCGTTGGCTACCCGTGATATTGCTGAAGAGCTTGGCGGCGAATGGG
CTGACCGCTTCCTCGTGCTTTACGGTATCGCCGCTCCCGATTCGCAGCGCATCGCCTTCTATCGCCTTCT
TGACGAGTTCTTCTGAGCGGGACTCTGGGGTTCGAAATGACCGACCAAGCGACGCCCAACCTGCCATCAC
GAGATTTCGATTCCACCGCCGCCTTCTATGAAAGGTTGGGCTTCGGAATCGTTTTCCGGGACGCCGGCTG
GATGATCCTCCAGCGCGGGGATCTCATGCTGGAGTTCTTCGCCCACCCTAGGGGGAGGCTAACTGAAACA
CGGAAGGAGACAATACCGGAAGGAACCCGCGCTATGACGGCAATAAAAAGACAGAATAAAACGCACGGTG
TTGGGTCGTTTGTTCATAAACGCGGGGTTCGGTCCCAGGGCTGGCACTCTGTCGATACCCCACCGAGACC
CCATTGGGGCCAATACGCCCGCGTTTCTTCCTTTTCCCCACCCCACCCCCCAAGTTCGGGTGAAGGCCCA
GGGCTCGCAGCCAACGTCGGGGCGGCAGGCCCTGCCATAGCCTCAGGTTACTCATATATACTTTAGATTG
ATTTAAAACTTCATTTTTAATTTAAAAGGATCTAGGTGAAGATCCTTTTTGATAATCTCATGACCAAAAT
CCCTTAACGTGAGTTTTCGTTCCACTGAGCGTCAGACCCCGTAGAAAAGATCAAAGGATCTTCTTGAGAT
CCTTTTTTTCTGCGCGTAATCTGCTGCTTGCAAACAAAAAAACCACCGCTACCAGCGGTGGTTTGTTTGC
CGGATCAAGAGCTACCAACTCTTTTTCCGAAGGTAACTGGCTTCAGCAGAGCGCAGATACCAAATACTGT
TCTTCTAGTGTAGCCGTAGTTAGGCCACCACTTCAAGAACTCTGTAGCACCGCCTACATACCTCGCTCTG
CTAATCCTGTTACCAGTGGCTGCTGCCAGTGGCGATAAGTCGTGTCTTACCGGGTTGGACTCAAGACGAT
AGTTACCGGATAAGGCGCAGCGGTCGGGCTGAACGGGGGGTTCGTGCACACAGCCCAGCTTGGAGCGAAC
GACCTACACCGAACTGAGATACCTACAGCGTGAGCTATGAGAAAGCGCCACGCTTCCCGAAGGGAGAAAG
GCGGACAGGTATCCGGTAAGCGGCAGGGTCGGAACAGGAGAGCGCACGAGGGAGCTTCCAGGGGGAAACG
CCTGGTATCTTTATAGTCCTGTCGGGTTTCGCCACCTCTGACTTGAGCGTCGATTTTTGTGATGCTCGTC
AGGGGGGCGGAGCCTATGGAAAAACGCCAGCAACGCGGCCTTTTTACGGTTCCTGGCCTTTTGCTGGCCT
TTTGCTCACATGTTCTTTCCTGCGTTATCCCCTGATTCTGTGGATAACCGTATTACCGCCATGCATTAGT
TATTAATAGTAATCAATTACGGGGTCATTAGTTCATAGCCCATATATGGAGTTCC
